>Addgene plasmid #87882 | His 3C Kinase dead MKK6 1-334 | addgene full sequence | sequence record 174847 | Addgene NGS Result
CATCACCACCACCATCACTCCGCGGCTCTTGAGGTGCTCTTTCAGGGACCCGGTATGTCTCAGTCGAAAG
GCAAGAAGCGAAACCCTGGCCTTAAAATTCCAAAAGAAGCATTTGAACAACCTCAGACCAGTTCCACACC
ACCTAGAGATTTAGACTCCAAGGCTTGCATTTCTATTGGAAATCAGAACTTTGAGGTGAAGGCAGATGAC
CTGGAGCCTATAATGGAACTGGGACGAGGTGCGTACGGGGTGGTGGAGAAGATGCGGCACGTGCCCAGCG
GGCAGATCATGGCAGTGGCGCGGATCCGAGCCACAGTAAATAGCCAGGAACAGAAACGGCTACTGATGGA
TTTGGATATTTCCATGAGGACGGTGGACTGTCCATTCACTGTCACCTTTTATGGCGCACTGTTTCGGGAG
GGTGATGTGTGGATCTGCATGGAGCTCATGGATACATCACTAGATAAATTCTACAAACAAGTTATTGATA
AAGGCCAGACAATTCCAGAGGACATCTTAGGGAAAATAGCAGTTTCTATTGTAAAAGCATTAGAACATTT
ACATAGTAAGCTGTCTGTCATTCACAGAGACGTCAAGCCTTCTAATGTACTCATCAATGCTCTCGGTCAA
GTGAAGATGTGCGATTTTGGAATCAGTGGCTACTTGGTGGACTCTGTTGCTAAAACAATTGATGCAGGTT
GCAAACCATACATGGCCCCTGAAAGAATAAACCCAGAGCTCAACCAGAAGGGATACAGTGTGAAGTCTGA
CATTTGGAGTCTGGGCATCACGATGATTGAGTTGGCCATCCTTCGATTTCCCTATGATTCATGGGGAACT
CCATTTCAGCAGCTCAAACAGGTGGTAGAGGAGCCATCGCCACAACTCCCAGCAGACAAGTTCTCTGCAG
AGTTTGTTGACTTTACCTCACAGTGCTTAAAGAAGAATTCCAAAGAACGGCCTACATACCCAGAGCTAAT
GCAACATCCATTTTTCACCCTACATGAATCCAAAGGAACAGATGTGGCATCTTTTGTAAAACTGATTCTT
GGAGACTAACCGGGCTTCTCCTCGAGCACCACCACCACCACCACTGAGATCCGGCTGCTAACAAAGCCCG
AAAGGAAGCTGAGTTGGCTGCTGCCACCGCTGAGCAATAACTAGCATAACCCCTTGGGGCCTCTAAACGG
GTCTTGAGGGGTTTTTTGCTGAAAGGAGGAACTATATCCGGATTGGCGAATGGG
[124 nt withheld, positions 1245-1368]
C
[91 nt withheld, positions 1370-1460]
A
[49 nt withheld, positions 1462-1510]
CCTTTGACGTTGGAGTCCACGTTCTTT
[37 nt withheld, positions 1538-1574]
ACCCTATCTCGGTCTATTCTTTTGATTTATAAGGGATTTTGCCGATTTCGGCCTATTGGTTAAAAAATGA
GCTGATTTAACAAAAATTTAACGCGAATTTTAACAAAATATTAACGCTTACAATTTAGGTGGCACTTTTC
GGGGAAATGTGCGCGGAACCCCTATTTGTTTATTTTTCTAAATACATTCAAATATGTATCCGCTCATGAA
TTAATTCTTAGAAAAACTCATCGAGCATCAAATGAAACTGCAATTTATTCATATCAGGATTATCAATACC
ATATTTTTGAAAAAGCCGTTTCTGTAATGAAGGAGAAAACTCACCGAGGCAGTTCCATAGGATGGCAAGA
TCCTGGTATCGGTCTGCGATTCCGACTCGTCCAACATCAATACAACCTATTAATTTCCCCTCGTCAAAAA
TAAGGTTATCAAGTGAGAAATCACCATGAGTGACGACTGAATCCGGTGAGAATGGCAAAAGTTTATGCAT
TTCTTTCCAGACTTGTTCAACAGGCCAGCCATTACGCTCGTCATCAAAATCACTCGCATCAACCAAACCG
TTATTCATTCGTGATTGCGCCTGAGCGAGACGAAATACGCGATCGCTGTTAAAAGGACAATTACAAACAG
GAATCGAATGCAACCGGCGCAGGAACACTGCCAGCGCATCAACAATATTTTCACCTGAATCAGGATATTC
TTCTAATACCTGGAATGCTGTTTTCCCGGGGATCGCAGTGGTGAGTAACCATGCATCATCAGGAGTACGG
ATAAAATGCTTGATGGTCGGAAGAGGCATAAATTCCGTCAGCCAGTTTAGTCTGACCATCTCATCTGTAA
CATCATTGGCAACGCTACCTTTGCCATGTTTCAGAAACAACTCTGGCGCATCGGGCTTCCCATACAATCG
ATAGATTGTCGCACCTGATTGCCCGACATTATCGCGAGCCCATTTATACCCATATAAATCAGCATCCATG
TTGGAATTTAATCGCGGCCTAGAGCAAGACGTTTCCCGTTGAATATGGCTCATAACACCCCTTGTATTAC
TGTTTATGTAAGCAGACAGTTTTATTGTTCATGACCAAAATCCCTTAACGTGAGTTTTCGTTCCACTGAG
CGTCAGACCCCGTAGAAAAGATCAAAGGATCTTCTTGAGATCCTTTTTTTCTGCGCGTAATCTGCTGCTT
GCAAACAAAAAAACCACCGCTACCAGCGGTGGTTTGTTTGCCGGATCAAGAGCTACCAACTCTTTTTCCG
AAGGTAACTGGCTTCAGCAGAGCGCAGATACCAAATACTGTCCTTCTAGTGTAGCCGTAGTTAGGCCACC
ACTTCAAGAACTCTGTAGCACCGCCTACATACCTCGCTCTGCTAATCCTGTTACCAGTGGCTGCTGCCAG
TGGCGATAAGTCGTGTCTTACCGGGTTGGACTCAAGACGATAGTTACCGGATAAGGCGCAGCGGTCGGGC
TGAACGGGGGGTTCGTGCACACAGCCCAGCTTGGAGCGAACGACCTACACCGAACTGAGATACCTACAGC
GTGAGCTATGAGAAAGCGCCACGCTTCCCGAAGGGAGAAAGGCGGACAGGTATCCGGTAAGCGGCAGGGT
CGGAACAGGAGAGCGCACGAGGGAGCTTCCAGGGGGAAACGCCTGGTATCTTTATAGTCCTGTCGGGTTT
CGCCACCTCTGACTTGAGCGTCGATTTTTGTGATGCTCGTCAGGGGGGCGGAGCCTATGGAAAAACGCCA
GCAACGCGGCCTTTTTACGGTTCCTGGCCTTTTGCTGGCCTTTTGCTCACATGTTCTTTCCTGCGTTATC
CCCTGATTCTGTGGATAACCGTATTACCGCCTTTGAGTGAGCTGATACCGCTCGCCGCAGCCGAACGACC
GAGCGCAGCGAGTCAGTGAGCGAGGAAGCGGAAGAGCGCCTGATGCGGTATTTTCTCCTTACGCATCTGT
GCGGTATTTCACACCGCAATGGTGCACTCTCAGTACAATCTGCTCTGATGCCGCATAGTTAAGCCAGTAT
ACACTCCGCTATCGCTACGTGACTGGGTCATGGCTGCGCCCCGACACCCGCCAACACCCGCTGACGCGCC
CTGACGGGCTTGTCTGCTCCCGGCATCCGCTTACAGACAAGCTGTGACCGTCTCCGGGAGCTGCATGTGT
CAGAGGTTTTCACCGTCATCACCGAAACGCGCGAGGCAGCTGCGGTAAAGCTCATCAGCGTGGTCGTGAA
GCGATTCACAGATGTCTGCCTGTTCATCCGCGTCCAGCTCGTTGAGTTTCTCCAGAAGCGTTAATGTCTG
GCTTCTGATAAAGCGGGCCATGTTAAGGGCGGTTTTTTCCTGTTTGGTCACTGATGCCTCCGTGTAAGGG
GGATTTCTGTTCATGGGGGTAATGATACCGATGAAACGAGAGAGGATGCTCACGATACGGGTTACTGATG
ATGAACATGCCCGGTTACTGGAACGTTGTGAGGGTAAACAACTGGCGGTATGGATGCGGCGGGACCAGAG
AAAAATCACTCAGGGTCAATGCCAGCGCTTCGTTAATACAGATGTAGGTGTTCCACAGGGTAGCCAGCAG
CATCCTGCGATGCAGATCCGGAACATAATGGTGCAGGGCGCTGACTTCCGCGTTTCCAGACTTTACGAAA
CACGGAAACCGAAGACCATTCATGTTGTTGCTCAGGTCGCAGACGTTTTGCAGCAGCAGTCGCTTCACGT
TCGCTCGCGTATCGGTGATTCATTCTGCTAACCAGTAAGGCAACCCCGCCAGCCTAGCCGGGTCCTCAAC
GACAGGAGCACGATCATGCGCACCCGTGGGGCCGCCATGCCGGCGATAATGGCCTGCTTCTCGCCGAAAC
GTTTGGTGGCGGGACCAGTGACGAAGGCTTGAGCGAGGGCGTGCAAGATTCCGAATACCGCAAGCGACAG
GCCGATCATCGTCGCGCTCCAGCGAAAGCGGTCCTCGCCGAAAATGACCCAGAGCGCTGCCGGCACCTGT
CCTACGAGTTGCATGATAAAGAAGACAGTCATAAGTGCGGCGACGATAGTCATGCCCCGCGCCCACCGGA
AGGAGCTGACTGGGTTGAAGGCTCTCAAGGGCATCGGTCGAGATCCCGGTGCCTAATGAGTGAGCTAACT
TACATTAATTGCGTTGCGCTCACTGCCCGCTTTCCAGTCGGGAAACCTGTCGTGCCAGCTGCATTAATGA
ATCGGCCAACGCGCGGGGAGAGGCGGTTTGCGTATTGGGCGCCAGGGTGGTTTTTCTTTTCACCAGTGAG
ACGGGCAACAGCTGATTGCCCTTCACCGCCTGGCCCTGAGAGAGTTGCAGCAAGCGGTCCACGCTGGTTT
GCCCCAGCAGGCGAAAATCCTGTTTGATGGTGGTTAACGGCGGGATATAACATGAGCTGTCTTCGGTATC
GTCGTATCCCACTACCGAGATATCCGCACCAACGCGCAGCCCGGACTCGGTAATGGCGCGCATTGCGCCC
AGCGCCATCTGATCGTTGGCAACCAGCATCGCAGTGGGAACGATGCCCTCATTCAGCATTTGCATGGTTT
GTTGAAAACCGGACATGGCACTCCAGTCGCCTTCCCGTTCCGCTATCGGCTGAATTTGATTGCGAGTGAG
ATATTTATGCCAGCCAGCCAGACGCAGACGCGCCGAGACAGAACTTAATGGGCCCGCTAACAGCGCGATT
TGCTGGTGACCCAATGCGACCAGATGCTCCACGCCCAGTCGCGTACCGTCTTCATGGGAGAAAATAATAC
TGTTGATGGGTGTCTGGTCAGAGACATCAAGAAATAACGCCGGAACATTAGTGCAGGCAGCTTCCACAGC
AATGGCATCCTGGTCATCCAGCGGATAGTTAATGATCAGCCCACTGACGCGTTGCGCGAGAAGATTGTGC
ACCGCCGCTTTACAGGCTTCGACGCCGCTTCGTTCTACCATCGACACCACCACGCTGGCACCCAGTTGAT
CGGCGCGAGATTTAATCGCCGCGACAATTTGCGACGGCGCGTGCAGGGCCAGACTGGAGGTGGCAACGCC
AATCAGCAACGACTGTTTGCCCGCCAGTTGTTGTGCCACGCGGTTGGGAATGTAATTCAGCTCCGCCATC
GCCGCTTCCACTTTTTCCCGCGTTTTCGCAGAAACGTGGCTGGCCTGGTTCACCACGCGGGAAACGGTCT
GATAAGAGACACCGGCATACTCTGCGACATCGTATAACGTTACTGGTTTCACATTCACCACCCTGAATTG
ACTCTCTTCCGGGCGCTATCATGCCATACCGCGAAAGGTTTTGCGCCATTCGATGGTGTCCGGGATCTCG
ACGCTCTCCCTTATGCGACTCCTGCATTAGGAAGCAGCCCAGTAGTAGGTTGAGGCCGTTGAGCACCGCC
GCCGCAAGGAATGGTGCATGCAAGGAGATGGCGCCCAACAGTCCCCCGGCCACGGGGCCTGCCACCATAC
CCACGCCGAAACAAGCGCTCATGAGCCCGAAGTGGCGAGCCCGATCTTCCCCATCGGTGATGTCGGCGAT
ATAGGCGCCAGCAACCGCACCTGTGGCGCCGGTGATGCCGGCCACGATGCGTCCGGCGTAGAGGATCGAG
ATCTCGATCCCGCGAAATTAATACGACTCACTATAGGGGAATTGTGAGCGGATAACAATTCCCCTCTAGA
AATAATTTTGTTTAACTTTAAGAAGGAGATATACCATGGCA
Features (pLannotate 1.2.2; 19 found; start..end, strand, type, name):
     55..1056    +  CDS            MAP2K6: MP2K6_HUMAN - Also known as MEK6, MKK6, PRKMK6, SKK3. Experimental evidence at protein level: Swiss-Prot protein existence level 1. Dual specificity protein kinase which acts as an essential component of the MAP kinase signal transduction pathway. With MAP3K3/MKK3, catalyzes the concomitant phosphorylation of a threonine and a tyrosine residue in the MAP kinases p38 MAPK11, MAPK12, MAPK13 and MAPK14 and plays an important role in the regulation of cellular responses to cytokines and all kinds of stresses. Especially, MAP2K3/MKK3 and MAP2K6/MKK6 are both essential for the activation of MAPK11 a
   1077..1094    +  CDS            9xHis (fragment): 9xHis affinity tag
   1104..1153    +  CDS            SET1 (fragment): solubility-enhancement tag derived from T7 phage gene 10B
   1161..1208    +  terminator     T7 terminator: transcription terminator for bacteriophage T7 RNA polymerase
   1245..1673    +  rep_origin     f1 ori (sequence partly withheld): f1 bacteriophage origin of replication; arrow indicates direction of (+) strand synthesis
   1726..1783    +  promoter       AmpR promoter (fragment): bla
   1792..2607    -  CDS            KanR: aminoglycoside phosphotransferase; aph(3')-Ia; confers resistance to kanamycin in bacteria or G418 (Geneticin®) in eukaryotes
   2729..3317    +  rep_origin     ori: high-copy-number ColE1/pMB1/pBR322/pUC origin of replication
   3503..3642    -  misc_feature   bom: basis of mobility region from pBR322
   3744..3935    -  CDS            rop: Rop protein, which maintains plasmids at low copy number; rop
   3952..4332    +  CDS            YPB1_ECOLX: Protein predicted: Swiss-Prot protein existence level 4. From Escherichia coli.
   4404..4695    -  CDS            TcR (fragment): tetracycline efflux protein; tet; confers resistance to tetracycline
   4710..4731    -  protein_bind   CAP binding site: CAP binding activates transcription in the presence of cAMP. E. coli catabolite activator protein
   4744..5826    -  CDS            lacI: lac repressor; lacI; The lac repressor binds to the lac operator to inhibit transcription in E. coli. This inhibition can be relieved by adding lactose or isopropyl-β-D-thiogalactopyranoside (IPTG).
   5827..5904    -  promoter       lacI promoter: lacI
   5912..6191    -  CDS            TcR (fragment): tetracycline efflux protein; tet; confers resistance to tetracycline
   6213..6231    +  promoter       T7 promoter: promoter for bacteriophage T7 RNA polymerase
   6232..6256    +  protein_bind   lac operator: The lac repressor binds to the lac operator to inhibit transcription in E. coli. This inhibition can be relieved by adding lactose or isopropyl-β-D-thiogalactopyranoside (IPTG). lac repressor encoded by lacI
   6271..6293    +  RBS            RBS: efficient ribosome binding site from bacteriophage T7 gene 10 (Olins and Rangwala, 1989)
