[The description below was written by a language model from this plasmid's Addgene catalogue record and pLannotate feature annotations shown in this document.]
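Description:
His 3C Kinase dead MKK6 1-334 is a bacterial expression plasmid built on the pET28 NKI LIC backbone, made by ligation-independent cloning, for producing a catalytically inactive form of human MKK6 (MAP2K6) in E. coli. It is selected with kanamycin through the aph(3')-Ia KanR gene and replicates from a ColE1/pBR322-type origin. The bom region and the rop gene are also present, in keeping with its catalogue listing as low copy. An f1 origin is present too, and the short tetracycline-resistance and AmpR promoter fragments picked up by annotation appear to be backbone remnants rather than functional markers.

The expression cassette spans the numbering origin of the circular sequence: a T7 promoter, a lac operator and the T7 gene 10 ribosome binding site sit just upstream of the MAP2K6 coding region, which is followed by a T7 terminator. A plasmid-borne lacI gene supplies repressor, so transcription needs T7 RNA polymerase from the host and is induced with IPTG. The insert covers residues 1-334 and carries the K82A substitution, which the record describes as a kinase-dead mutation. According to the catalogue, the backbone adds an N-terminal 6xHis tag for affinity purification, followed by a 3C protease site that allows the tag to be removed. These short elements are not annotated separately in the feature table. The table does mark a His-tag fragment and a T7 gene 10-derived fragment downstream of the insert. These are probably untranslated backbone sequence, although the record does not say where the stop codon lies.

MKK6 is a dual-specificity kinase that activates p38 MAP kinases. The associated publication concerns the structural basis of scaffolding by the upstream kinase ASK1, so the inactive recombinant protein was probably used in biochemical or structural work, although the record states only E. coli expression as the purpose.
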