Addgene plasmid #87882: His 3C Kinase dead MKK6 1-334
Purpose: E. coli expression of MKK6 kinase dead
Depositing lab: Peter Mace. Depositing organization: University of Otago. Publication: Structural basis of autoregulatory scaffolding by apoptosis signal-regulating kinase 1. Weijman JF, Kumar A, Jamieson SA, King CM, Caradoc-Davies TT, Ledgerwood EC, Murphy JM, Mace PD. Proc Natl Acad Sci U S A. 2017 Mar 14;114(11):E2096-E2105. doi: 10.1073/pnas.1620813114. Epub 2017 Feb 27. PubMed 28242696.
Backbone
  Vector backbone: pET28 NKI LIC
  Vector type: Bacterial Expression
Growth in bacteria
  Bacterial resistance: Kanamycin, 50 μg/mL
  Growth temperature: 37°C
  Growth strain: DH5alpha
  Copy number: Low Copy
Gene/Insert
  Gene/Insert name: MKK6
  Species: H. sapiens (human)
  Mutation: K82A, kinase dead mutant
  Entrez Gene: MAP2K6 (a.k.a. MAPKK6, MEK6, MKK6, PRKMK6, SAPKK-3, SAPKK3)
  Promoter: T7
  Tag / fusion protein: 6xHis (N terminal on backbone); 3C protease site (N terminal on backbone)
  Cloning method: Ligation Independent Cloning
  Sequencing primers: 5′ T7
Terms and licenses: Academic/Nonprofit Terms; Industry Terms: Not Available to Industry
How to cite: His 3C Kinase dead MKK6 1-334 was a gift from Peter Mace (Addgene plasmid # 87882 ; http://n2t.net/addgene:87882 ; RRID:Addgene_87882)
